Addgene plasmid #202292: pAJT475
Purpose: RPU plasmid w/ high RBS (p15a backbone)
Depositing lab: Christopher Voigt. Depositing organization: Massachusetts Institute of Technology. Publication: Redesign of an Escherichia coli Nissle treatment for phenylketonuria using insulated genomic landing pads and genetic circuits to reduce burden. Triassi AJ, Fields BD, Monahan CE, Means JM, Park Y, Doosthosseini H, Padmakumar JP, Isabella VM, Voigt CA. Cell Syst. 2023 Jun 21;14(6):512-524.e12. doi: 10.1016/j.cels.2023.05.004. PubMed 37348465.
Backbone
  Vector backbone: p15a
  Vector type: Bacterial Expression
Growth in bacteria
  Bacterial resistance: Kanamycin, 50 μg/mL
  Growth temperature: 37°C
  Growth strain: DH5alpha
  Copy number: Low Copy
Gene/Insert
  Gene/Insert name: J23101-RiboJ00-B0034-YFP
  Species: Synthetic
  Cloning method: Gibson Cloning
Terms and licenses: Academic/Nonprofit Terms; Industry Terms: Not Available to Industry
How to cite: pAJT475 was a gift from Christopher Voigt (Addgene plasmid # 202292 ; http://n2t.net/addgene:202292 ; RRID:Addgene_202292)
