[The description below was written by a language model from this plasmid's Addgene catalogue record and pLannotate feature annotations shown in this document.]
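Description:
pAJT475 is a small (about 3 kb) bacterial expression plasmid built on a p15A backbone, intended as a relative promoter unit (RPU) reference standard for genetic circuit characterisation in Escherichia coli. It replicates from the p15A origin, which the record lists as low copy and which is compatible with ColE1-type plasmids, and it is selected with kanamycin through an aph(3')-Ia aminoglycoside phosphotransferase gene. The short "bom" and "RSF ori" fragments flagged by automated annotation are partial matches only and probably reflect sequence similarity in the regions flanking the origin rather than functional mobilisation or second replication elements.

The payload is a single synthetic cassette, J23101-RiboJ00-B0034-YFP, assembled by Gibson cloning. The constitutive Anderson-series promoter J23101 drives transcription; the feature table labels this region as a fragment of J23119, the closely related consensus member of the same promoter family, so the catalogue name is the more reliable guide. Downstream sits a RiboJ-type insulator, annotated as the hammerhead ribozyme from tobacco ringspot virus satellite RNA, which self-cleaves to remove the promoter-derived 5' leader and so makes translation independent of the upstream promoter context. The strong ribosome binding site B0034 (the "high RBS" in the stated purpose) then directs translation of a yellow fluorescent protein, annotated as EYFP.

Fluorescence from this constitutive standard serves as the reference against which other promoters' outputs are normalised. This converts arbitrary fluorescence values into RPU, allowing measurements to be compared across experiments and instruments. The associated work concerns genetic circuits and genomic landing pads in E. coli Nissle.
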