Features (pLannotate 1.2.2; 9 found; start..end, strand, type, name):
     47..63      +  misc_feature   bom (fragment): basis of mobility region from pBR322
    105..136     +  promoter       J23119 promoter (fragment): bacterial promoter (Registry of Standard Biological Parts BBa J23119)
    143..192     +  misc_RNA       sTRSV HHRz: hammerhead ribozyme from the tobacco ringspot virus satellite RNA (Khvorova et al., 2003)
    242..961     +  CDS            EYFP: enhanced YFP mammalian codon-optimized
   1252..2067    +  CDS            KanR: aminoglycoside phosphotransferase; aph(3')-Ia; confers resistance to kanamycin in bacteria or G418 (Geneticin®) in eukaryotes
   2156..2701    +  rep_origin     p15A ori: Plasmids containing the medium-copy-number p15A origin of replication can be propagated in E. coli cells that contain a second plasmid with the ColE1 origin.
   2789..2844    +  rep_origin     RSF ori (fragment): Plasmids containing the RSF 1030 origin of replication can be propagated in E. coli cells that contain additional plasmids with compatible origins.
   2943..2969    -  misc_feature   bom (fragment): basis of mobility region from pBR322
   2986..3       +  rep_origin     RSF ori (fragment) (across the origin): Plasmids containing the RSF 1030 origin of replication can be propagated in E. coli cells that contain additional plasmids with compatible origins.
>Addgene plasmid #202292 | pAJT475 | addgene full sequence | sequence record 408079 | Addgene NGS Result
GGATCCGAATTCGAGCTCCGTCGACACTAGTGCGGCCGCACTCGAGGGCATCAGAGCAGATTGGGAGCGA
CGTACGGTGGAAGCTTGATAAGTCCCTAACTTTTACAGCTAGCTCAGTCCTAGGTATTATGCTAGCCTGA
AGCTGTCACCGGATGTGCTTTCCGGTCTGATGAGTCCGTGAGGACGAAACAGCCTCTACAAATAATTTTG
TTTAATACTAGAGAAAGAGGAGAAATACTAGATGGTGAGCAAGGGCGAGGAGCTGTTCACCGGGGTGGTG
CCCATCCTGGTCGAGCTGGACGGCGACGTAAACGGCCACAAGTTCAGCGTGTCCGGCGAGGGCGAGGGCG
ATGCCACCTACGGCAAGCTGACCCTGAAGTTCATCTGCACCACAGGCAAGCTGCCCGTGCCCTGGCCCAC
CCTCGTGACCACCTTCGGCTACGGCCTGCAATGCTTCGCCCGCTACCCCGACCACATGAAGCTGCACGAC
TTCTTCAAGTCCGCCATGCCCGAAGGCTACGTCCAGGAGCGCACCATCTTCTTCAAGGACGACGGCAACT
ACAAGACCCGCGCCGAGGTGAAGTTCGAGGGCGACACCCTGGTGAACCGCATCGAGCTGAAGGGCATCGA
CTTCAAGGAGGACGGCAACATCCTGGGGCACAAGCTGGAGTACAACTACAACAGCCACAACGTCTATATC
ATGGCCGACAAGCAGAAGAACGGCATCAAGGTGAACTTCAAGATCCGCCACAACATCGAGGACGGCAGCG
TGCAGCTCGCCGACCACTACCAGCAGAACACCCCAATCGGCGACGGCCCCGTGCTGCTGCCCGACAACCA
CTACCTTAGCTACCAGTCCGCCCTGAGCAAAGACCCCAACGAGAAGCGCGATCACATGGTCCTGCTGGAG
TTCGTGACCGCCGCCGGGATCACTCTCGGCATGGACGAGCTGTACAAGTAAGCTTGTGTTATAAACCTGT
GTGAGAGTTAAGTTTACATGCCTAACCTTAACTTTTACGCAGGTTCAGCTTGGAAACACAGAAAAAAGCC
CGCACCTGACAGTGCGGGCTTTTTTTTTCGACCAAAGGCTCGGTACCAAATTCCAGAAAAGACACCCGAA
AGGGTGTTTTTTCGTTTTGGTCCCTCAGTACTTGTGTCTCAAAATCTCTGATGTACATTGCACAAGATAA
AAATATATCATCATGAACAATAAAACTGTCTGCTTACATAAACAGTAATACAAGGGGTGTTATGAGCCAT
ATTCAACGGGAAACGTCTTGCTCCAGGCCGCGATTAAATTCCAACATGGATGCTGATTTATATGGGTATA
AATGGGCTCGCGATAATGTCGGGCAATCAGGTGCGACAATCTATCGATTGTATGGGAAGCCCGATGCGCC
AGAGTTGTTTCTGAAACATGGCAAAGGTAGCGTTGCCAATGATGTTACAGATGAGATGGTCAGACTAAAC
TGGCTGACGGAATTTATGCCTCTTCCGACCATCAAGCATTTTATCCGTACTCCTGATGATGCATGGTTAC
TCACCACTGCGATCCCCGGGAAAACAGCATTCCAGGTATTAGAAGAATATCCTGATTCAGGTGAAAATAT
TGTTGATGCGCTGGCAGTGTTCCTGCGCCGGTTGCATTCGATTCCTGTTTGTAATTGTCCTTTTAACAGC
GATCGCGTATTTCGTCTCGCTCAGGCGCAATCACGAATGAATAACGGTTTGGTTGATGCGAGTGATTTTG
ATGACGAGCGTAATGGCTGGCCTGTTGAACAAGTCTGGAAAGAAATGCATAAGCTTTTGCCATTCTCACC
GGATTCAGTCGTCACTCATGGTGATTTCTCACTTGATAACCTTATTTTTGACGAGGGGAAATTAATAGGT
TGTATTGATGTTGGACGAGTCGGAATCGCAGACCGATACCAGGATCTTGCCATCCTATGGAACTGCCTCG
GTGAGTTTTCTCCTTCATTACAGAAACGGCTTTTTCAAAAATATGGTATTGATAATCCTGATATGAATAA
ATTGCAGTTTCATTTGATGCTCGATGAGTTTTTCTAAGGTAACTGTCAGACCAAGTTTACTCATATATAC
TTTAGATTGATTTTTCGTTCCACTGAGCGTCAGACCCCTTAATAAGATGATCTTCTTGAGATCGTTTTGG
TCTGCGCGTAATCTCTTGCTCTGAAAACGAAAAAACCGCCTTGCAGGGCGGTTTTTCGAAGGTTCTCTGA
GCTACCAACTCTTTGAACCGAGGTAACTGGCTTGGAGGAGCGCAGTCACCAAAACTTGTCCTTTCAGTTT
AGCCTTAACCGGCGCATGACTTCAAGACTAACTCCTCTAAATCAATTACCAGTGGCTGCTGCCAGTGGTG
CTTTTGCATGTCTTTCCGGGTTGGACTCAAGACGATAGTTACCGGATAAGGCGCAGCGGTCGGACTGAAC
GGGGGGTTCGTGCATACAGTCCAGCTTGGAGCGAACTGCCTACCCGGAACTGAGTGTCAGGCGTGGAATG
AGACAAACGCGGCCATAACAGCGGAATGACACCGGTAAACCGAAAGGCAGGAACAGGAGAGCGCACGAGG
GAGCCGCCAGGGGGAAACGCCTGGTATCTTTATAGTCCTGTCGGGTTTCGCCACCACTGATTTGAGCGTC
AGATTTCGTGATGCTTGTCAGGGGGGCGGAGCCTATGGAAAAACGGCTTTGCCGCGGCCCTCTCACTTCC
CTGTTAAGTATCTTCCTGGCATCTTCCAGGAAATCTCCGCCCCGTTCGTAAGCCATTTCCGCTCGCCGCA
GTCGAACGACCGAGCGTAGCGAGTCAGTGAGCGAGGAAGCGGAATATATCCTGTATCACATATTCTGCTG
ACGCACCGGTGCAGCCTTTTTTCTCCTGCCACATGAAGCACTTCACTGACACCCTCATCAGTGCCAACAT
AGTAAGCCAGTATACACTCCGCTAGCGCTGAGGTCTGCCTCGTGCAGCGAGTCAGTGAGCGAGGAAGC
